>Addgene plasmid #132440 | pZNF3.1.0-gDNA | depositor full sequence | sequence record 254398 | Full Sequence
TAGAGCTAGAAATAGCAAGTTAAAATAAGGCTAGTCCGTTATCAACTTGAAAAAGTGGCACCGAGTCGGT
GCTTTTTTGTTTTAGAGCTAGAAATAGCAAGTTAAAATAAGGCTAGTCCGTTTTTAGCGCGTGCGCCAAT
TCTGCAGACAAATGGCTCTAGAGGTACCCGTTACATAACTTACGGTAAATGGCCCGCCTGGCTGACCGCC
CAACGACCCCCGCCCATTGACGTCAATAGTAACGCCAATAGGGACTTTCCATTGACGTCAATGGGTGGAG
TATTTACGGTAAACTGCCCACTTGGCAGTACATCAAGTGTATCATATGCCAAGTACGCCCCCTATTGACG
TCAATGACGGTAAATGGCCCGCCTGGCATTGTGCCCAGTACATGACCTTATGGGACTTTCCTACTTGGCA
GTACATCTACGTATTAGTCATCGCTATTACCATGGTCGAGGTGAGCCCCACGTTCTGCTTCACTCTCCCC
ATCTCCCCCCCCTCCCCACCCCCAATTTTGTATTTATTTATTTTTTAATTATTTTGTGCAGCGATGGGGG
CGGGGGGGGGGGGGGGGCGCGCGCCAGGCGGGGCGGGGCGGGGCGAGGGGCGGGGCGGGGCGAGGCGGAG
AGGTGCGGCGGCAGCCAATCAGAGCGGCGCGCTCCGAAAGTTTCCTTTTATGGCGAGGCGGCGGCGGCGG
CGGCCCTATAAAAAGCGAAGCGCGCGGCGGGCGGGAGTCGCTGCGACGCTGCCTTCGCCCCGTGCCCCGC
TCCGCCGCCGCCTCGCGCCGCCCGCCCCGGCTCTGACTGACCGCGTTACTCCCACAGGTGAGCGGGCGGG
ACGGCCCTTCTCCTCCGGGCTGTAATTAGCTGAGCAAGAGGTAAGGGTTTAAGGGATGGTTGGTTGGTGG
GGTATTAATGTTTAATTACCTGGAGCACCTGCCTGAAATCACTTTTTTTCAGGTTGGACCGGTGCCACCA
TGGACTATAAGGACCACGACGGAGACTACAAGGATCATGATATTGATTACAAAGACGATGACGATAAGAT
GGCCCCAAAGAAGAAGCGGAAGGTCGGTATCCACGGAGTCCCAGCAGCCGACAAGAAGTACAGCATCGGC
CTGGACATCGGCACCAACTCTGTGGGCTGGGCCGTGATCACCGACGAGTACAAGGTGCCCAGCAAGAAAT
TCAAGGTGCTGGGCAACACCGACCGGCACAGCATCAAGAAGAACCTGATCGGAGCCCTGCTGTTCGACAG
CGGCGAAACAGCCGAGGCCACCCGGCTGAAGAGAACCGCCAGAAGAAGATACACCAGACGGAAGAACCGG
ATCTGCTATCTGCAAGAGATCTTCAGCAACGAGATGGCCAAGGTGGACGACAGCTTCTTCCACAGACTGG
AAGAGTCCTTCCTGGTGGAAGAGGATAAGAAGCACGAGCGGCACCCCATCTTCGGCAACATCGTGGACGA
GGTGGCCTACCACGAGAAGTACCCCACCATCTACCACCTGAGAAAGAAACTGGTGGACAGCACCGACAAG
GCCGACCTGCGGCTGATCTATCTGGCCCTGGCCCACATGATCAAGTTCCGGGGCCACTTCCTGATCGAGG
GCGACCTGAACCCCGACAACAGCGACGTGGACAAGCTGTTCATCCAGCTGGTGCAGACCTACAACCAGCT
GTTCGAGGAAAACCCCATCAACGCCAGCGGCGTGGACGCCAAGGCCATCCTGTCTGCCAGACTGAGCAAG
AGCAGACGGCTGGAAAATCTGATCGCCCAGCTGCCCGGCGAGAAGAAGAATGGCCTGTTCGGAAACCTGA
TTGCCCTGAGCCTGGGCCTGACCCCCAACTTCAAGAGCAACTTCGACCTGGCCGAGGATGCCAAACTGCA
GCTGAGCAAGGACACCTACGACGACGACCTGGACAACCTGCTGGCCCAGATCGGCGACCAGTACGCCGAC
CTGTTTCTGGCCGCCAAGAACCTGTCCGACGCCATCCTGCTGAGCGACATCCTGAGAGTGAACACCGAGA
TCACCAAGGCCCCCCTGAGCGCCTCTATGATCAAGAGATACGACGAGCACCACCAGGACCTGACCCTGCT
GAAAGCTCTCGTGCGGCAGCAGCTGCCTGAGAAGTACAAAGAGATTTTCTTCGACCAGAGCAAGAACGGC
TACGCCGGCTACATTGACGGCGGAGCCAGCCAGGAAGAGTTCTACAAGTTCATCAAGCCCATCCTGGAAA
AGATGGACGGCACCGAGGAACTGCTCGTGAAGCTGAACAGAGAGGACCTGCTGCGGAAGCAGCGGACCTT
CGACAACGGCAGCATCCCCCACCAGATCCACCTGGGAGAGCTGCACGCCATTCTGCGGCGGCAGGAAGAT
TTTTACCCATTCCTGAAGGACAACCGGGAAAAGATCGAGAAGATCCTGACCTTCCGCATCCCCTACTACG
TGGGCCCTCTGGCCAGGGGAAACAGCAGATTCGCCTGGATGACCAGAAAGAGCGAGGAAACCATCACCCC
CTGGAACTTCGAGGAAGTGGTGGACAAGGGCGCTTCCGCCCAGAGCTTCATCGAGCGGATGACCAACTTC
GATAAGAACCTGCCCAACGAGAAGGTGCTGCCCAAGCACAGCCTGCTGTACGAGTACTTCACCGTGTATA
ACGAGCTGACCAAAGTGAAATACGTGACCGAGGGAATGAGAAAGCCCGCCTTCCTGAGCGGCGAGCAGAA
AAAGGCCATCGTGGACCTGCTGTTCAAGACCAACCGGAAAGTGACCGTGAAGCAGCTGAAAGAGGACTAC
TTCAAGAAAATCGAGTGCTTCGACTCCGTGGAAATCTCCGGCGTGGAAGATCGGTTCAACGCCTCCCTGG
GCACATACCACGATCTGCTGAAAATTATCAAGGACAAGGACTTCCTGGACAATGAGGAAAACGAGGACAT
TCTGGAAGATATCGTGCTGACCCTGACACTGTTTGAGGACAGAGAGATGATCGAGGAACGGCTGAAAACC
TATGCCCACCTGTTCGACGACAAAGTGATGAAGCAGCTGAAGCGGCGGAGATACACCGGCTGGGGCAGGC
TGAGCCGGAAGCTGATCAACGGCATCCGGGACAAGCAGTCCGGCAAGACAATCCTGGATTTCCTGAAGTC
CGACGGCTTCGCCAACAGAAACTTCATGCAGCTGATCCACGACGACAGCCTGACCTTTAAAGAGGACATC
CAGAAAGCCCAGGTGTCCGGCCAGGGCGATAGCCTGCACGAGCACATTGCCAATCTGGCCGGCAGCCCCG
CCATTAAGAAGGGCATCCTGCAGACAGTGAAGGTGGTGGACGAGCTCGTGAAAGTGATGGGCCGGCACAA
GCCCGAGAACATCGTGATCGAAATGGCCAGAGAGAACCAGACCACCCAGAAGGGACAGAAGAACAGCCGC
GAGAGAATGAAGCGGATCGAAGAGGGCATCAAAGAGCTGGGCAGCCAGATCCTGAAAGAACACCCCGTGG
AAAACACCCAGCTGCAGAACGAGAAGCTGTACCTGTACTACCTGCAGAATGGGCGGGATATGTACGTGGA
CCAGGAACTGGACATCAACCGGCTGTCCGACTACGATGTGGACCATATCGTGCCTCAGAGCTTTCTGAAG
GACGACTCCATCGACAACAAGGTGCTGACCAGAAGCGACAAGAACCGGGGCAAGAGCGACAACGTGCCCT
CCGAAGAGGTCGTGAAGAAGATGAAGAACTACTGGCGGCAGCTGCTGAACGCCAAGCTGATTACCCAGAG
AAAGTTCGACAATCTGACCAAGGCCGAGAGAGGCGGCCTGAGCGAACTGGATAAGGCCGGCTTCATCAAG
AGACAGCTGGTGGAAACCCGGCAGATCACAAAGCACGTGGCACAGATCCTGGACTCCCGGATGAACACTA
AGTACGACGAGAATGACAAGCTGATCCGGGAAGTGAAAGTGATCACCCTGAAGTCCAAGCTGGTGTCCGA
TTTCCGGAAGGATTTCCAGTTTTACAAAGTGCGCGAGATCAACAACTACCACCACGCCCACGACGCCTAC
CTGAACGCCGTCGTGGGAACCGCCCTGATCAAAAAGTACCCTAAGCTGGAAAGCGAGTTCGTGTACGGCG
ACTACAAGGTGTACGACGTGCGGAAGATGATCGCCAAGAGCGAGCAGGAAATCGGCAAGGCTACCGCCAA
GTACTTCTTCTACAGCAACATCATGAACTTTTTCAAGACCGAGATTACCCTGGCCAACGGCGAGATCCGG
AAGCGGCCTCTGATCGAGACAAACGGCGAAACCGGGGAGATCGTGTGGGATAAGGGCCGGGATTTTGCCA
CCGTGCGGAAAGTGCTGAGCATGCCCCAAGTGAATATCGTGAAAAAGACCGAGGTGCAGACAGGCGGCTT
CAGCAAAGAGTCTATCCTGCCCAAGAGGAACAGCGATAAGCTGATCGCCAGAAAGAAGGACTGGGACCCT
AAGAAGTACGGCGGCTTCGACAGCCCCACCGTGGCCTATTCTGTGCTGGTGGTGGCCAAAGTGGAAAAGG
GCAAGTCCAAGAAACTGAAGAGTGTGAAAGAGCTGCTGGGGATCACCATCATGGAAAGAAGCAGCTTCGA
GAAGAATCCCATCGACTTTCTGGAAGCCAAGGGCTACAAAGAAGTGAAAAAGGACCTGATCATCAAGCTG
CCTAAGTACTCCCTGTTCGAGCTGGAAAACGGCCGGAAGAGAATGCTGGCCTCTGCCGGCGAACTGCAGA
AGGGAAACGAACTGGCCCTGCCCTCCAAATATGTGAACTTCCTGTACCTGGCCAGCCACTATGAGAAGCT
GAAGGGCTCCCCCGAGGATAATGAGCAGAAACAGCTGTTTGTGGAACAGCACAAGCACTACCTGGACGAG
ATCATCGAGCAGATCAGCGAGTTCTCCAAGAGAGTGATCCTGGCCGACGCTAATCTGGACAAAGTGCTGT
CCGCCTACAACAAGCACCGGGATAAGCCCATCAGAGAGCAGGCCGAGAATATCATCCACCTGTTTACCCT
GACCAATCTGGGAGCCCCTGCCGCCTTCAAGTACTTTGACACCACCATCGACCGGAAGAGGTACACCAGC
ACCAAAGAGGTGCTGGACGCCACCCTGATCCACCAGAGCATCACCGGCCTGTACGAGACACGGATCGACC
TGTCTCAGCTGGGAGGCGACAAAAGGCCGGCGGCCACGAAAAAGGCCGGCCAGGCAAAAAAGAAAAAGTA
AGAATTCCTAGAGCTCGCTGATCAGCCTCGACTGTGCCTTCTAGTTGCCAGCCATCTGTTGTTTGCCCCT
CCCCCGTGCCTTCCTTGACCCTGGAAGGTGCCACTCCCACTGTCCTTTCCTAATAAAATGAGGAAATTGC
ATCGCATTGTCTGAGTAGGTGTCATTCTATTCTGGGGGGTGGGGTGGGGCAGGACAGCAAGGGGGAGGAT
TGGGAAGAGAATAGCAGGCATGCTGGGGAGCGGCCGCAGGAACCCCTAGTGATGGAGTTGGCCACTCCCT
CTCTGCGCGCTCGCTCGCTCACTGAGGCCGGGCGACCAAAGGTCGCCCGACGCCCGGGCTTTGCCCGGGC
GGCCTCAGTGAGCGAGCGAGCGCGCAGCTGCCTGCAGGGGCGCCTGATGCGGTATTTTCTCCTTACGCAT
CTGTGCGGTATTTCACACCGCATA
[142 nt withheld, positions 5695-5836]
C
[141 nt withheld, positions 5838-5978]
CCTTTGACGTTGGAGTCCACGTTCTTT
[37 nt withheld, positions 6006-6042]
ACCCTATCTCGGGCTATTCTTTTGATTTATAAGGGATTTTGCCGATTTCGGCCTATTGGTTAAAAAATGA
GCTGATTTAACAAAAATTTAACGCGAATTTTAACAAAATATTAACGTTTACAATTTTATGGTGCACTCTC
AGTACAATCTGCTCTGATGCCGCATAGTTAAGCCAGCCCCGACACCCGCCAACACCCGCTGACGCGCCCT
GACGGGCTTGTCTGCTCCCGGCATCCGCTTACAGACAAGCTGTGACCGTCTCCGGGAGCTGCATGTGTCA
GAGGTTTTCACCGTCATCACCGAAACGCGCGAGACGAAAGGGCCTCGTGATACGCCTATTTTTATAGGTT
AATGTCATGATAATAATGGTTTCTTAGACGTCAGGTGGCACTTTTCGGGGAAATGTGCGCGGAACCCCTA
TTTGTTTATTTTTCTAAATACATTCAAATATGTATCCGCTCATGAGACAATAACCCTGATAAATGCTTCA
ATAATATTGAAAAAGGAAGAGTATGAGTATTCAACATTTCCGTGTCGCCCTTATTCCCTTTTTTGCGGCA
TTTTGCCTTCCTGTTTTTGCTCACCCAGAAACGCTGGTGAAAGTAAAAGATGCTGAAGATCAGTTGGGTG
CACGAGTGGGTTACATCGAACTGGATCTCAACAGCGGTAAGATCCTTGAGAGTTTTCGCCCCGAAGAACG
TTTTCCAATGATGAGCACTTTTAAAGTTCTGCTATGTGGCGCGGTATTATCCCGTATTGACGCCGGGCAA
GAGCAACTCGGTCGCCGCATACACTATTCTCAGAATGACTTGGTTGAGTACTCACCAGTCACAGAAAAGC
ATCTTACGGATGGCATGACAGTAAGAGAATTATGCAGTGCTGCCATAACCATGAGTGATAACACTGCGGC
CAACTTACTTCTGACAACGATCGGAGGACCGAAGGAGCTAACCGCTTTTTTGCACAACATGGGGGATCAT
GTAACTCGCCTTGATCGTTGGGAACCGGAGCTGAATGAAGCCATACCAAACGACGAGCGTGACACCACGA
TGCCTGTAGCAATGGCAACAACGTTGCGCAAACTATTAACTGGCGAACTACTTACTCTAGCTTCCCGGCA
ACAATTAATAGACTGGATGGAGGCGGATAAAGTTGCAGGACCACTTCTGCGCTCGGCCCTTCCGGCTGGC
TGGTTTATTGCTGATAAATCTGGAGCCGGTGAGCGTGGAAGCCGCGGTATCATTGCAGCACTGGGGCCAG
ATGGTAAGCCCTCCCGTATCGTAGTTATCTACACGACGGGGAGTCAGGCAACTATGGATGAACGAAATAG
ACAGATCGCTGAGATAGGTGCCTCACTGATTAAGCATTGGTAACTGTCAGACCAAGTTTACTCATATATA
CTTTAGATTGATTTAAAACTTCATTTTTAATTTAAAAGGATCTAGGTGAAGATCCTTTTTGATAATCTCA
TGACCAAAATCCCTTAACGTGAGTTTTCGTTCCACTGAGCGTCAGACCCCGTAGAAAAGATCAAAGGATC
TTCTTGAGATCCTTTTTTTCTGCGCGTAATCTGCTGCTTGCAAACAAAAAAACCACCGCTACCAGCGGTG
GTTTGTTTGCCGGATCAAGAGCTACCAACTCTTTTTCCGAAGGTAACTGGCTTCAGCAGAGCGCAGATAC
CAAATACTGTCCTTCTAGTGTAGCCGTAGTTAGGCCACCACTTCAAGAACTCTGTAGCACCGCCTACATA
CCTCGCTCTGCTAATCCTGTTACCAGTGGCTGCTGCCAGTGGCGATAAGTCGTGTCTTACCGGGTTGGAC
TCAAGACGATAGTTACCGGATAAGGCGCAGCGGTCGGGCTGAACGGGGGGTTCGTGCACACAGCCCAGCT
TGGAGCGAACGACCTACACCGAACTGAGATACCTACAGCGTGAGCTATGAGAAAGCGCCACGCTTCCCGA
AGGGAGAAAGGCGGACAGGTATCCGGTAAGCGGCAGGGTCGGAACAGGAGAGCGCACGAGGGAGCTTCCA
GGGGGAAACGCCTGGTATCTTTATAGTCCTGTCGGGTTTCGCCACCTCTGACTTGAGCGTCGATTTTTGT
GATGCTCGTCAGGGGGGCGGAGCCTATGGAAAAACGCCAGCAACGCGGCCTTTTTACGGTTCCTGGCCTT
TTGCTGGCCTTTTGCTCACATGTGAGGGCCTATTTCCCATGATTCCTTCATATTTGCATATACGATACAA
GGCTGTTAGAGAGATAATTGGAATTAATTTGACTGTAAACACAAAGATATTAGTACAAAATACGTGACGT
AGAAAGTAATAATTTCTTGGGTAGTTTGCAGTTTTAAAATTATGTTTTAAAATGGACTATCATATGCTTA
CCGTAACTTGAAAGTATTTCGATTTCTTGGCTTTATATATCTTGTGGAAAGGACGAAACACCGCAAGAGC
TCTTGAGACTCAGTTT
Features (pLannotate 1.2.2; 18 found; start..end, strand, type, name):
     79..122     +  misc_RNA       gRNA scaffold (fragment): guide RNA scaffold for the Streptococcus pyogenes CRISPR/Cas9 system
    169..454     +  enhancer       CMV enhancer: human cytomegalovirus immediate early enhancer; contains an 18-bp deletion relative to the standard CMV enhancer
    456..733     +  promoter       chicken β-actin promoter: No description available
    734..962     +  intron         hybrid intron: hybrid between chicken β-actin (CBA) and minute virus of mice (MMV) introns (Gray et al., 2011)
   1100..2701    +  CDS            Cas9(N): N-terminal portion of Streptococcus pyogenes Cas9 (Zetsche et al., 2015)
   2702..5200    +  CDS            Cas9(C): C-terminal portion of Streptococcus pyogenes Cas9 (Zetsche et al., 2015)
   5201..5248    +  CDS            nucleoplasmin NLS: bipartite nuclear localization signal from nucleoplasmin
   5282..5393    +  polyA_signal   bGH poly(A) signal: bovine growth hormone polyadenylation signal
   5498..5638    +  repeat_region  AAV2 ITR: inverted terminal repeat of adeno-associated virus serotype 2 inverted
   5643..5694    -  misc_feature   bom (fragment): basis of mobility region from pBR322
   5713..6093    +  rep_origin     M13 ori (sequence partly withheld): M13 bacteriophage origin of replication; arrow indicates direction of (+) strand synthesis
   6169..6218    -  misc_feature   bom (fragment): basis of mobility region from pBR322
   6320..6355    -  CDS            rop (fragment): Rop protein, which maintains plasmids at low copy number; rop
   6450..6554    +  promoter       AmpR promoter: bla
   6555..7415    +  CDS            AmpR: β-lactamase; bla; confers resistance to ampicillin, carbenicillin, and related antibiotics
   7586..8174    +  rep_origin     ori: high-copy-number ColE1/pMB1/pBR322/pUC origin of replication
   8236..8476    +  promoter       U6 promoter: RNA polymerase III promoter for human U6 snRNA
   8505..72      +  misc_RNA       gRNA scaffold (across the origin): guide RNA scaffold for the Streptococcus pyogenes CRISPR/Cas9 system
