>Addgene plasmid #132440 | pZNF3.1.0-gDNA | addgene full sequence | sequence record 266296 | Addgene NGS Result
GAGGGCCTATTTCCCATGATTCCTTCATATTTGCATATACGATACAAGGCTGTTAGAGAGATAATTGGAA
TTAATTTGACTGTAAACACAAAGATATTAGTACAAAATACGTGACGTAGAAAGTAATAATTTCTTGGGTA
GTTTGCAGTTTTAAAATTATGTTTTAAAATGGACTATCATATGCTTACCGTAACTTGAAAGTATTTCGAT
TTCTTGGCTTTATATATCTTGTGGAAAGGACGAAACACCGGCAAGAGCTCTTGAGACTCAGTTTTAGAGC
TAGAAATAGCAAGTTAAAATAAGGCTAGTCCGTTATCAACTTGAAAAAGTGGCACCGAGTCGGTGCTTTT
TTGTTTTAGAGCTAGAAATAGCAAGTTAAAATAAGGCTAGTCCGTTTTTAGCGCGTGCGCCAATTCTGCA
GACAAATGGCTCTAGAGGTACCCGTTACATAACTTACGGTAAATGGCCCGCCTGGCTGACCGCCCAACGA
CCCCCGCCCATTGACGTCAATAGTAACGCCAATAGGGACTTTCCATTGACGTCAATGGGTGGAGTATTTA
CGGTAAACTGCCCACTTGGCAGTACATCAAGTGTATCATATGCCAAGTACGCCCCCTATTGACGTCAATG
ACGGTAAATGGCCCGCCTGGCATTGTGCCCAGTACATGACCTTATGGGACTTTCCTACTTGGCAGTACAT
CTACGTATTAGTCATCGCTATTACCATGGTCGAGGTGAGCCCCACGTTCTGCTTCACTCTCCCCATCTCC
CCCCCCTCCCCACCCCCAATTTTGTATTTATTTATTTTTTAATTATTTTGTGCAGCGATGGGGGCGGGGG
GGGGGGGGGGGCGCGCGCCAGGCGGGGCGGGGCGGGGCGAGGGGCGGGGCGGGGCGAGGCGGAGAGGTGC
GGCGGCAGCCAATCAGAGCGGCGCGCTCCGAAAGTTTCCTTTTATGGCGAGGCGGCGGCGGCGGCGGCCC
TATAAAAAGCGAAGCGCGCGGCGGGCGGGAGTCGCTGCGCGCTGCCTTCGCCCCGTGCCCCGCTCCGCCG
CCGCCTCGCGCCGCCCGCCCCGGCTCTGACTGACCGCGTTACTCCCACAGGTGAGCGGGCGGGACGGCCC
TTCTCCTCCGGGCTGTAATTAGCTGAGCAAGAGGTAAGGGTTTAAGGGATGGTTGGTTGGTGGGGTATTA
ATGTTTAATTACCTGGAGCACCTGCCTGAAATCACTTTTTTTCAGGTTGGACCGGTGCCACCATGGACTA
TAAGGACCACGACGGAGACTACAAGGATCATGATATTGATTACAAAGACGATGACGATAAGATGGCCCCA
AAGAAGAAGCGGAAGGTCGGTATCCACGGAGTCCCAGCAGCCGACAAGAAGTACAGCATCGGCCTGGACA
TCGGCACCAACTCTGTGGGCTGGGCCGTGATCACCGACGAGTACAAGGTGCCCAGCAAGAAATTCAAGGT
GCTGGGCAACACCGACCGGCACAGCATCAAGAAGAACCTGATCGGAGCCCTGCTGTTCGACAGCGGCGAA
ACAGCCGAGGCCACCCGGCTGAAGAGAACCGCCAGAAGAAGATACACCAGACGGAAGAACCGGATCTGCT
ATCTGCAAGAGATCTTCAGCAACGAGATGGCCAAGGTGGACGACAGCTTCTTCCACAGACTGGAAGAGTC
CTTCCTGGTGGAAGAGGATAAGAAGCACGAGCGGCACCCCATCTTCGGCAACATCGTGGACGAGGTGGCC
TACCACGAGAAGTACCCCACCATCTACCACCTGAGAAAGAAACTGGTGGACAGCACCGACAAGGCCGACC
TGCGGCTGATCTATCTGGCCCTGGCCCACATGATCAAGTTCCGGGGCCACTTCCTGATCGAGGGCGACCT
GAACCCCGACAACAGCGACGTGGACAAGCTGTTCATCCAGCTGGTGCAGACCTACAACCAGCTGTTCGAG
GAAAACCCCATCAACGCCAGCGGCGTGGACGCCAAGGCCATCCTGTCTGCCAGACTGAGCAAGAGCAGAC
GGCTGGAAAATCTGATCGCCCAGCTGCCCGGCGAGAAGAAGAATGGCCTGTTCGGAAACCTGATTGCCCT
GAGCCTGGGCCTGACCCCCAACTTCAAGAGCAACTTCGACCTGGCCGAGGATGCCAAACTGCAGCTGAGC
AAGGACACCTACGACGACGACCTGGACAACCTGCTGGCCCAGATCGGCGACCAGTACGCCGACCTGTTTC
TGGCCGCCAAGAACCTGTCCGACGCCATCCTGCTGAGCGACATCCTGAGAGTGAACACCGAGATCACCAA
GGCCCCCCTGAGCGCCTCTATGATCAAGAGATACGACGAGCACCACCAGGACCTGACCCTGCTGAAAGCT
CTCGTGCGGCAGCAGCTGCCTGAGAAGTACAAAGAGATTTTCTTCGACCAGAGCAAGAACGGCTACGCCG
GCTACATTGACGGCGGAGCCAGCCAGGAAGAGTTCTACAAGTTCATCAAGCCCATCCTGGAAAAGATGGA
CGGCACCGAGGAACTGCTCGTGAAGCTGAACAGAGAGGACCTGCTGCGGAAGCAGCGGACCTTCGACAAC
GGCAGCATCCCCCACCAGATCCACCTGGGAGAGCTGCACGCCATTCTGCGGCGGCAGGAAGATTTTTACC
CATTCCTGAAGGACAACCGGGAAAAGATCGAGAAGATCCTGACCTTCCGCATCCCCTACTACGTGGGCCC
TCTGGCCAGGGGAAACAGCAGATTCGCCTGGATGACCAGAAAGAGCGAGGAAACCATCACCCCCTGGAAC
TTCGAGGAAGTGGTGGACAAGGGCGCTTCCGCCCAGAGCTTCATCGAGCGGATGACCAACTTCGATAAGA
ACCTGCCCAACGAGAAGGTGCTGCCCAAGCACAGCCTGCTGTACGAGTACTTCACCGTGTATAACGAGCT
GACCAAAGTGAAATACGTGACCGAGGGAATGAGAAAGCCCGCCTTCCTGAGCGGCGAGCAGAAAAAGGCC
ATCGTGGACCTGCTGTTCAAGACCAACCGGAAAGTGACCGTGAAGCAGCTGAAAGAGGACTACTTCAAGA
AAATCGAGTGCTTCGACTCCGTGGAAATCTCCGGCGTGGAAGATCGGTTCAACGCCTCCCTGGGCACATA
CCACGATCTGCTGAAAATTATCAAGGACAAGGACTTCCTGGACAATGAGGAAAACGAGGACATTCTGGAA
GATATCGTGCTGACCCTGACACTGTTTGAGGACAGAGAGATGATCGAGGAACGGCTGAAAACCTATGCCC
ACCTGTTCGACGACAAAGTGATGAAGCAGCTGAAGCGGCGGAGATACACCGGCTGGGGCAGGCTGAGCCG
GAAGCTGATCAACGGCATCCGGGACAAGCAGTCCGGCAAGACAATCCTGGATTTCCTGAAGTCCGACGGC
TTCGCCAACAGAAACTTCATGCAGCTGATCCACGACGACAGCCTGACCTTTAAAGAGGACATCCAGAAAG
CCCAGGTGTCCGGCCAGGGCGATAGCCTGCACGAGCACATTGCCAATCTGGCCGGCAGCCCCGCCATTAA
GAAGGGCATCCTGCAGACAGTGAAGGTGGTGGACGAGCTCGTGAAAGTGATGGGCCGGCACAAGCCCGAG
AACATCGTGATCGAAATGGCCAGAGAGAACCAGACCACCCAGAAGGGACAGAAGAACAGCCGCGAGAGAA
TGAAGCGGATCGAAGAGGGCATCAAAGAGCTGGGCAGCCAGATCCTGAAAGAACACCCCGTGGAAAACAC
CCAGCTGCAGAACGAGAAGCTGTACCTGTACTACCTGCAGAATGGGCGGGATATGTACGTGGACCAGGAA
CTGGACATCAACCGGCTGTCCGACTACGATGTGGACCATATCGTGCCTCAGAGCTTTCTGAAGGACGACT
CCATCGACAACAAGGTGCTGACCAGAAGCGACAAGAACCGGGGCAAGAGCGACAACGTGCCCTCCGAAGA
GGTCGTGAAGAAGATGAAGAACTACTGGCGGCAGCTGCTGAACGCCAAGCTGATTACCCAGAGAAAGTTC
GACAATCTGACCAAGGCCGAGAGAGGCGGCCTGAGCGAACTGGATAAGGCCGGCTTCATCAAGAGACAGC
TGGTGGAAACCCGGCAGATCACAAAGCACGTGGCACAGATCCTGGACTCCCGGATGAACACTAAGTACGA
CGAGAATGACAAGCTGATCCGGGAAGTGAAAGTGATCACCCTGAAGTCCAAGCTGGTGTCCGATTTCCGG
AAGGATTTCCAGTTTTACAAAGTGCGCGAGATCAACAACTACCACCACGCCCACGACGCCTACCTGAACG
CCGTCGTGGGAACCGCCCTGATCAAAAAGTACCCTAAGCTGGAAAGCGAGTTCGTGTACGGCGACTACAA
GGTGTACGACGTGCGGAAGATGATCGCCAAGAGCGAGCAGGAAATCGGCAAGGCTACCGCCAAGTACTTC
TTCTACAGCAACATCATGAACTTTTTCAAGACCGAGATTACCCTGGCCAACGGCGAGATCCGGAAGCGGC
CTCTGATCGAGACAAACGGCGAAACCGGGGAGATCGTGTGGGATAAGGGCCGGGATTTTGCCACCGTGCG
GAAAGTGCTGAGCATGCCCCAAGTGAATATCGTGAAAAAGACCGAGGTGCAGACAGGCGGCTTCAGCAAA
GAGTCTATCCTGCCCAAGAGGAACAGCGATAAGCTGATCGCCAGAAAGAAGGACTGGGACCCTAAGAAGT
ACGGCGGCTTCGACAGCCCCACCGTGGCCTATTCTGTGCTGGTGGTGGCCAAAGTGGAAAAGGGCAAGTC
CAAGAAACTGAAGAGTGTGAAAGAGCTGCTGGGGATCACCATCATGGAAAGAAGCAGCTTCGAGAAGAAT
CCCATCGACTTTCTGGAAGCCAAGGGCTACAAAGAAGTGAAAAAGGACCTGATCATCAAGCTGCCTAAGT
ACTCCCTGTTCGAGCTGGAAAACGGCCGGAAGAGAATGCTGGCCTCTGCCGGCGAACTGCAGAAGGGAAA
CGAACTGGCCCTGCCCTCCAAATATGTGAACTTCCTGTACCTGGCCAGCCACTATGAGAAGCTGAAGGGC
TCCCCCGAGGATAATGAGCAGAAACAGCTGTTTGTGGAACAGCACAAGCACTACCTGGACGAGATCATCG
AGCAGATCAGCGAGTTCTCCAAGAGAGTGATCCTGGCCGACGCTAATCTGGACAAAGTGCTGTCCGCCTA
CAACAAGCACCGGGATAAGCCCATCAGAGAGCAGGCCGAGAATATCATCCACCTGTTTACCCTGACCAAT
CTGGGAGCCCCTGCCGCCTTCAAGTACTTTGACACCACCATCGACCGGAAGAGGTACACCAGCACCAAAG
AGGTGCTGGACGCCACCCTGATCCACCAGAGCATCACCGGCCTGTACGAGACACGGATCGACCTGTCTCA
GCTGGGAGGCGACAAAAGGCCGGCGGCCACGAAAAAGGCCGGCCAGGCAAAAAAGAAAAAGTAAGAATTC
CTAGAGCTCGCTGATCAGCCTCGACTGTGCCTTCTAGTTGCCAGCCATCTGTTGTTTGCCCCTCCCCCGT
GCCTTCCTTGACCCTGGAAGGTGCCACTCCCACTGTCCTTTCCTAATAAAATGAGGAAATTGCATCGCAT
TGTCTGAGTAGGTGTCATTCTATTCTGGGGGGTGGGGTGGGGCAGGACAGCAAGGGGGAGGATTGGGAAG
AGAATAGCAGGCATGCTGGGGAGCGGCCGCAGGAACCCCTAGTGATGGAGTTGGCCACTCCCTCTCTGCG
CGCTCGCTCGCTCACTGAGGCCGGGCGACCAAAGGTCGCCCGACGCCCGGGCTTTGCCCGGGCGGCCTCA
GTGAGCGAGCGAGCGCGCAGCTGCCTGCAGGGGCGCCTGATGCGGTATTTTCTCCTTACGCATCTGTGCG
GTATTTCACACCGCATA
[95 nt withheld, positions 5968-6062]
T
[46 nt withheld, positions 6064-6109]
C
[141 nt withheld, positions 6111-6251]
CCTTTGACGTTGGAGTCCACGTTCTTT
[37 nt withheld, positions 6279-6315]
ACTCTATCTCGGGCTATTCTTTTGATTTATAAGGGATTTTGCCGATTTCGGTCTATTGGTTAAAAAATGA
GCTGATTTAACAAAAATTTAACGCGAATTTTAACAAAATATTAACGTTTACAATTTTATGGTGCACTCTC
AGTACAATCTGCTCTGATGCCGCATAGTTAAGCCAGCCCCGACACCCGCCAACACCCGCTGACGCGCCCT
GACGGGCTTGTCTGCTCCCGGCATCCGCTTACAGACAAGCTGTGACCGTCTCCGGGAGCTGCATGTGTCA
GAGGTTTTCACCGTCATCACCGAAACGCGCGAGACGAAAGGGCCTCGTGATACGCCTATTTTTATAGGTT
AATGTCATGATAATAATGGTTTCTTAGACGTCAGGTGGCACTTTTCGGGGAAATGTGCGCGGAACCCCTA
TTTGTTTATTTTTCTAAATACATTCAAATATGTATCCGCTCATGAGACAATAACCCTGATAAATGCTTCA
ATAATATTGAAAAAGGAAGAGTATGAGTATTCAACATTTCCGTGTCGCCCTTATTCCCTTTTTTGCGGCA
TTTTGCCTTCCTGTTTTTGCTCACCCAGAAACGCTGGTGAAAGTAAAAGATGCTGAAGATCAGTTGGGTG
CACGAGTGGGTTACATCGAACTGGATCTCAACAGCGGTAAGATCCTTGAGAGTTTTCGCCCCGAAGAACG
TTTTCCAATGATGAGCACTTTTAAAGTTCTGCTATGTGGCGCGGTATTATCCCGTATTGACGCCGGGCAA
GAGCAACTCGGTCGCCGCATACACTATTCTCAGAATGACTTGGTTGAGTACTCACCAGTCACAGAAAAGC
ATCTTACGGATGGCATGACAGTAAGAGAATTATGCAGTGCTGCCATAACCATGAGTGATAACACTGCGGC
CAACTTACTTCTGACAACGATCGGAGGACCGAAGGAGCTAACCGCTTTTTTGCACAACATGGGGGATCAT
GTAACTCGCCTTGATCGTTGGGAACCGGAGCTGAATGAAGCCATACCAAACGACGAGCGTGACACCACGA
TGCCTGTAGCAATGGCAACAACGTTGCGCAAACTATTAACTGGCGAACTACTTACTCTAGCTTCCCGGCA
ACAATTAATAGACTGGATGGAGGCGGATAAAGTTGCAGGACCACTTCTGCGCTCGGCCCTTCCGGCTGGC
TGGTTTATTGCTGATAAATCTGGAGCCGGTGAGCGTGGAAGCCGCGGTATCATTGCAGCACTGGGGCCAG
ATGGTAAGCCCTCCCGTATCGTAGTTATCTACACGACGGGGAGTCAGGCAACTATGGATGAACGAAATAG
ACAGATCGCTGAGATAGGTGCCTCACTGATTAAGCATTGGTAACTGTCAGACCAAGTTTACTCATATATA
CTTTAGATTGATTTAAAACTTCATTTTTAATTTAAAAGGATCTAGGTGAAGATCCTTTTTGATAATCTCA
TGACCAAAATCCCTTAACGTGAGTTTTCGTTCCACTGAGCGTCAGACCCCGTAGAAAAGATCAAAGGATC
TTCTTGAGATCCTTTTTTTCTGCGCGTAATCTGCTGCTTGCAAACAAAAAAACCACCGCTACCAGCGGTG
GTTTGTTTGCCGGATCAAGAGCTACCAACTCTTTTTCCGAAGGTAACTGGCTTCAGCAGAGCGCAGATAC
CAAATACTGTTCTTCTAGTGTAGCCGTAGTTAGGCCACCACTTCAAGAACTCTGTAGCACCGCCTACATA
CCTCGCTCTGCTAATCCTGTTACCAGTGGCTGCTGCCAGTGGCGATAAGTCGTGTCTTACCGGGTTGGAC
TCAAGACGATAGTTACCGGATAAGGCGCAGCGGTCGGGCTGAACGGGGGGTTCGTGCACACAGCCCAGCT
TGGAGCGAACGACCTACACCGAACTGAGATACCTACAGCGTGAGCTATGAGAAAGCGCCACGCTTCCCGA
AGGGAGAAAGGCGGACAGGTATCCGGTAAGCGGCAGGGTCGGAACAGGAGAGCGCACGAGGGAGCTTCCA
GGGGGAAACGCCTGGTATCTTTATAGTCCTGTCGGGTTTCGCCACCTCTGACTTGAGCGTCGATTTTTGT
GATGCTCGTCAGGGGGGCGGAGCCTATGGAAAAACGCCAGCAACGCGGCCTTTTTACGGTTCCTGGCCTT
TTGCTGGCCTTTTGCTCACATGT
Features (pLannotate 1.2.2; 18 found; start..end, strand, type, name):
      1..241     +  promoter       U6 promoter: RNA polymerase III promoter for human U6 snRNA
    271..346     +  misc_RNA       gRNA scaffold: guide RNA scaffold for the Streptococcus pyogenes CRISPR/Cas9 system
    353..396     +  misc_RNA       gRNA scaffold (fragment): guide RNA scaffold for the Streptococcus pyogenes CRISPR/Cas9 system
    443..728     +  enhancer       CMV enhancer: human cytomegalovirus immediate early enhancer; contains an 18-bp deletion relative to the standard CMV enhancer
    730..1007    +  promoter       chicken β-actin promoter: No description available
   1008..1235    +  intron         hybrid intron: hybrid between chicken β-actin (CBA) and minute virus of mice (MMV) introns (Gray et al., 2011)
   1373..2974    +  CDS            Cas9(N): N-terminal portion of Streptococcus pyogenes Cas9 (Zetsche et al., 2015)
   2975..5473    +  CDS            Cas9(C): C-terminal portion of Streptococcus pyogenes Cas9 (Zetsche et al., 2015)
   5474..5521    +  CDS            nucleoplasmin NLS: bipartite nuclear localization signal from nucleoplasmin
   5555..5666    +  polyA_signal   bGH poly(A) signal: bovine growth hormone polyadenylation signal
   5771..5911    +  repeat_region  AAV2 ITR: inverted terminal repeat of adeno-associated virus serotype 2 inverted
   5916..5967    -  misc_feature   bom (fragment): basis of mobility region from pBR322
   5986..6441    +  rep_origin     f1 ori (sequence partly withheld): f1 bacteriophage origin of replication; arrow indicates direction of (+) strand synthesis
   6442..6491    -  misc_feature   bom (fragment): basis of mobility region from pBR322
   6593..6628    -  CDS            rop (fragment): Rop protein, which maintains plasmids at low copy number; rop
   6723..6827    +  promoter       AmpR promoter: bla
   6828..7688    +  CDS            AmpR: β-lactamase; bla; confers resistance to ampicillin, carbenicillin, and related antibiotics
   7859..8447    +  rep_origin     ori: high-copy-number ColE1/pMB1/pBR322/pUC origin of replication
