[The description below was written by a language model from this plasmid's Addgene catalogue record and pLannotate feature annotations shown in this document.]
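Description:
pZNF3.1.0-gDNA is a CRISPR/Cas9 expression plasmid built on the pX330 backbone, carrying a single guide RNA directed against the human ZNF3 zinc finger gene. It is an all-in-one vector for transfection into mammalian cells. A human U6 RNA polymerase III promoter drives the ZNF3-specific spacer fused to the Streptococcus pyogenes gRNA scaffold. The spacer was inserted between two BbsI sites that were destroyed during cloning. The depositor notes that the PAM listed with the guide sequence is part of the genomic target only and is not present in the plasmid.

A second cassette expresses S. pyogenes Cas9 from a hybrid promoter made up of the CMV enhancer, the chicken β-actin promoter and a hybrid intron. The annotation software splits the Cas9 coding region into adjoining N- and C-terminal portions, but these are contiguous and form one open reading frame. This ends in a nucleoplasmin bipartite nuclear localisation signal and is followed by a bovine growth hormone polyadenylation signal. A single AAV2 ITR lies downstream as a backbone remnant, so the plasmid is not a functional AAV packaging vector.

The plasmid is propagated in E. coli through a high-copy ColE1/pUC-type origin with ampicillin selection, and it also carries an f1/M13 phage origin. The two 8,508 nt sequence records, one from the depositor and one from repository sequencing, show the same features in the same order and differ only in their numbering start point.

The stated purpose is to create GFP fusion proteins. The plasmid itself contains no GFP sequence or homology arms, so it presumably supplies the targeted cut at ZNF3 while a separate donor template, not described in the record, provides the tag.
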