Addgene plasmid #132440: pZNF3.1.0-gDNA
Purpose: CRISPR/Cas9 plasmid to create GFP fusion proteins
Depositing lab: Kevin White. Depositing organization: University of Chicago.
Backbone
  Vector backbone: pX330
  Backbone manufacturer: addgene ID: 42230
  Vector type: CRISPR
Growth in bacteria
  Bacterial resistance: Ampicillin, 100 μg/mL
  Growth temperature: 37°C
  Growth strain: DH5alpha
  Copy number: High Copy
Gene/Insert
  Gene/Insert name: ZNF3
  gRNA/shRNA sequence: GCAAGAGCTCTTGAGACTCA CGG
  Species: H. sapiens (human)
  Entrez Gene: ZNF3 (a.k.a. A8-51, HF.12, KOX25, PP838, Zfp113)
  Cloning method: Restriction Enzyme; 5′ cloning site BbsI (destroyed during cloning); 3′ cloning site BbsI (destroyed during cloning)
Terms and licenses: Academic/Nonprofit Terms; Industry Terms: Not Available to Industry
Depositor comments: gRNA sequence also includes uncloned PAM after the space
How to cite: pZNF3.1.0-gDNA was a gift from Kevin White (Addgene plasmid # 132440 ; http://n2t.net/addgene:132440 ; RRID:Addgene_132440)
